Addgene plasmid #106841: gh238
Purpose: expression of gRNA targeting DPM1
Depositing lab: Eric-Paul Bennett. Depositing organization: University of Copenhagen. Publication: A validated gRNA library for CRISPR/Cas9 targeting of the human glycosyltransferase genome. Narimatsu Y, Joshi HJ, Zhang Y, Gomes C, Chen YH, Lorenzetti F, Furukawa S, Schjoldager K, Hansen L, Clausen H, Bennett EP, Wandall HH. Glycobiology. 2018 Jan 5. pii: 4791732. doi: 10.1093/glycob/cwx101. PubMed 29315387.
Backbone
  Vector backbone: EPB104
  Backbone manufacturer: Eric-Paul Bennett (Addgene plasmid # 68369)
  Backbone size w/o insert (bp): 2376
  Vector type: Mammalian Expression
Growth in bacteria
  Bacterial resistance: Ampicillin, 100 μg/mL
  Growth temperature: 37°C
  Growth strain: DH5alpha
  Copy number: High Copy
Gene/Insert
  Gene/Insert name: DPM1
  gRNA/shRNA sequence: GTAGTCCTCGCAGGTCTCGG
  Species: H. sapiens (human)
  Entrez Gene: DPM1 (a.k.a. MPDS, CDGIE)
  Cloning method: Restriction Enzyme; 5′ cloning site unknown (unknown if destroyed); 3′ cloning site unknown (unknown if destroyed)
  Sequencing primers: 5′ T7NP
Terms and licenses: Academic/Nonprofit Terms; Industry Terms: Not Available to Industry
How to cite: gh238 was a gift from Eric-Paul Bennett (Addgene plasmid # 106841 ; http://n2t.net/addgene:106841 ; RRID:Addgene_106841)
