[The description below was written by a language model from this plasmid's Addgene catalogue record and pLannotate feature annotations shown in this document.]
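Description:
gh238 is a small mammalian-expression guide RNA plasmid built on the EPB104 backbone, designed to express a single CRISPR/Cas9 gRNA directed against human DPM1 (also known as MPDS or CDGIE). The sequenced record is about 2.7 kb. It is propagated in E. coli as a high-copy plasmid through a ColE1/pUC-type origin and selected with ampicillin via the β-lactamase gene and its native bla promoter. No mammalian selection marker or reporter is annotated.

The functional cassette consists of the human U6 promoter, an RNA polymerase III promoter suited to producing short, uncapped transcripts, followed by a short gap and then the Streptococcus pyogenes Cas9 gRNA scaffold. The gap between the two annotated elements is the expected position of the DPM1-specific 20-nucleotide protospacer, so transcription yields a complete single guide RNA. The cloning method is recorded as restriction-enzyme based, but the sites used are not stated. The plasmid carries no Cas9 gene, so the nuclease has to be supplied from a separate construct or a Cas9-expressing cell line.

The remaining annotations are short fragments of lacI, an RSF origin, the M13 origin and lacZα, plus a T7 promoter. These appear to be leftovers of the parental cloning vector rather than working parts of the design, and the T7 region probably serves mainly as a sequencing primer site. According to the record, gh238 belongs to a validated gRNA library targeting the human glycosyltransferase genome. It would typically be used to knock out or edit DPM1 in human cells for glycosylation studies.
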