Features (pLannotate 1.2.2; 10 found; start..end, strand, type, name):
      1..241     +  promoter       U6 promoter: RNA polymerase III promoter for human U6 snRNA
    270..345     +  misc_RNA       gRNA scaffold: guide RNA scaffold for the Streptococcus pyogenes CRISPR/Cas9 system
    392..439     -  CDS            lacI (fragment): lac repressor; lacI; The lac repressor binds to the lac operator to inhibit transcription in E. coli. This inhibition can be relieved by adding lactose or isopropyl-β-D-thiogalactopyranoside (IPTG).
    476..516     -  rep_origin     RSF ori (fragment): Plasmids containing the RSF 1030 origin of replication can be propagated in E. coli cells that contain additional plasmids with compatible origins.
    594..1182    -  rep_origin     ori: high-copy-number ColE1/pMB1/pBR322/pUC origin of replication
   1353..2213    -  CDS            AmpR: β-lactamase; bla; confers resistance to ampicillin, carbenicillin, and related antibiotics
   2214..2318    -  promoter       AmpR promoter: bla
   2344..2475    -  rep_origin     M13 ori (fragment): M13 bacteriophage origin of replication; arrow indicates direction of (+) strand synthesis
   2496..2652    -  CDS            lacZα (fragment): LacZα fragment of β-galactosidase; lacZ fragment
   2661..2679    +  promoter       T7 promoter: promoter for bacteriophage T7 RNA polymerase
>Addgene plasmid #106841 | gh238 | addgene full sequence | sequence record 242888 | Addgene NGS Result
GAGGGCCTATTTCCCATGATTCCTTCATATTTGCATATACGATACAAGGCTGTTAGAGAGATAATTGGAA
TTAATTTGACTGTAAACACAAAGATATTAGTACAAAATACGTGACGTAGAAAGTAATAATTTCTTGGGTA
GTTTGCAGTTTTAAAATTATGTTTTAAAATGGACTATCATATGCTTACCGTAACTTGAAAGTATTTCGAT
TTCTTGGCTTTATATATCTTGTGGAAAGGACGAAACACCGTAGTCCTCGCAGGTCTCGGGTTTTAGAGCT
AGAAATAGCAAGTTAAAATAAGGCTAGTCCGTTATCAACTTGAAAAAGTGGCACCGAGTCGGTGCTTTTT
TTGGTACCTGGAGCACAAGACTGGCCTCATGGGCCTTCCGCTCACTGCCCGCTTTCCAGTCGGGAAACCT
GTCGTGCCAGCTGCATTAACATGGTCATAGCTGTTTCCTTGCGTATTGGGCGCTCTCCGCTTCCTCGCTC
ACTGACTCGCTGCGCTCGGTCGTTCGGGTAAAGCCTGGGGTGCCTAATGAGCAAAAGGCCAGCAAAAGGC
CAGGAACCGTAAAAAGGCCGCGTTGCTGGCGTTTTTCCATAGGCTCCGCCCCCCTGACGAGCATCACAAA
AATCGACGCTCAAGTCAGAGGTGGCGAAACCCGACAGGACTATAAAGATACCAGGCGTTTCCCCCTGGAA
GCTCCCTCGTGCGCTCTCCTGTTCCGACCCTGCCGCTTACCGGATACCTGTCCGCCTTTCTCCCTTCGGG
AAGCGTGGCGCTTTCTCATAGCTCACGCTGTAGGTATCTCAGTTCGGTGTAGGTCGTTCGCTCCAAGCTG
GGCTGTGTGCACGAACCCCCCGTTCAGCCCGACCGCTGCGCCTTATCCGGTAACTATCGTCTTGAGTCCA
ACCCGGTAAGACACGACTTATCGCCACTGGCAGCAGCCACTGGTAACAGGATTAGCAGAGCGAGGTATGT
AGGCGGTGCTACAGAGTTCTTGAAGTGGTGGCCTAACTACGGCTACACTAGAAGAACAGTATTTGGTATC
TGCGCTCTGCTGAAGCCAGTTACCTTCGGAAAAAGAGTTGGTAGCTCTTGATCCGGCAAACAAACCACCG
CTGGTAGCGGTGGTTTTTTTGTTTGCAAGCAGCAGATTACGCGCAGAAAAAAAGGATCTCAAGAAGATCC
TTTGATCTTTTCTACGGGGTCTGACGCTCAGTGGAACGAAAACTCACGTTAAGGGATTTTGGTCATGAGA
TTATCAAAAAGGATCTTCACCTAGATCCTTTTAAATTAAAAATGAAGTTTTAAATCAATCTAAAGTATAT
ATGAGTAAACTTGGTCTGACAGTTACCAATGCTTAATCAGTGAGGCACCTATCTCAGCGATCTGTCTATT
TCGTTCATCCATAGTTGCCTGACTCCCCGTCGTGTAGATAACTACGATACGGGAGGGCTTACCATCTGGC
CCCAGTGCTGCAATGATACCGCGAGAACCACGCTCACCGGCTCCAGATTTATCAGCAATAAACCAGCCAG
CCGGAAGGGCCGAGCGCAGAAGTGGTCCTGCAACTTTATCCGCCTCCATCCAGTCTATTAATTGTTGCCG
GGAAGCTAGAGTAAGTAGTTCGCCAGTTAATAGTTTGCGCAACGTTGTTGCCATTGCTACAGGCATCGTG
GTGTCACGCTCGTCGTTTGGTATGGCTTCATTCAGCTCCGGTTCCCAACGATCAAGGCGAGTTACATGAT
CCCCCATGTTGTGCAAAAAAGCGGTTAGCTCCTTCGGTCCTCCGATCGTTGTCAGAAGTAAGTTGGCCGC
AGTGTTATCACTCATGGTTATGGCAGCACTGCATAATTCTCTTACTGTCATGCCATCCGTAAGATGCTTT
TCTGTGACTGGTGAGTACTCAACCAAGTCATTCTGAGAATAGTGTATGCGGCGACCGAGTTGCTCTTGCC
CGGCGTCAATACGGGATAATACCGCGCCACATAGCAGAACTTTAAAAGTGCTCATCATTGGAAAACGTTC
TTCGGGGCGAAAACTCTCAAGGATCTTACCGCTGTTGAGATCCAGTTCGATGTAACCCACTCGTGCACCC
AACTGATCTTCAGCATCTTTTACTTTCACCAGCGTTTCTGGGTGAGCAAAAACAGGAAGGCAAAATGCCG
CAAAAAAGGGAATAAGGGCGACACGGAAATGTTGAATACTCATACTCTTCCTTTTTCAATATTATTGAAG
CATTTATCAGGGTTATTGTCTCATGAGCGGATACATATTTGAATGTATTTAGAAAAATAAACAAATAGGG
GTTCCGCGCACATTTCCCCGAAAAGTGCCACCTAAATTGTAAGCGTTAATATTTTGTTAAAATTCGCGTT
AAATTTTTGTTAAATCAGCTCATTTTTTAACCAATAGGCCGAAATCGGCAAAATCCCTTATAAATCAAAA
GAATAGACCGAGATAGGGTTGAGTGGCCGCTACAGGGCGCTCCCATTCGCCATTCAGGCTGCGCAACTGT
TGGGAAGGGCGTTTCGGTGCGGGCCTCTTCGCTATTACGCCAGCTGGCGAAAGGGGGATGTGCTGCAAGG
CGATTAAGTTGGGTAACGCCAGGGTTTTCCCAGTCACGACGTTGTAAAACGACGGCCAGTGAGCGCGACG
TAATACGACTCACTATAGGGCGAATTGGCGGAAGGCCGTCAAGGCCACGTGTCTTGTCCAGAGCTCGATA
TCGAATTAATTC
